>Addgene plasmid #146715 | pAc5.1B-lambdaN-HA-DmAGO1-K657E-siRNAres_J | depositor full sequence | sequence record 289161 | Full Sequence
CTTCAAGGAATTAATTCTATATTCTAAAAACACAAATGATACTTCTAAAAAAAATCATGAATGGCATCAA
CTCTGAATCAAATCTTTGCAGATGCACCTACTTCTCATTTCCACTGTCACATCATTTTTCCAGATCTCGC
TGCCTGTTATGTGGCCCACAAACCAAGACACGTTTTATGGCCATTAAAGCTGGCTGATCGTCGCCAAACA
CCAAATACATATCAATATGTACATTCGAGAAAGAAGCGATCAAAGAAGCGTCTTCGGGCGAGTAGGAGAA
TGCGGAGGAGAAGGAGAACGAGCTGATCTAGTATCTCTCCACAATCCAATGCCAACTGACCAACTGGCCA
TATTCGGAGCAATTTGAAGCCAATTTCCATCGCCTGGCGATCGCTCCATTCTTGGCTATATGTTTTTCAC
CGTTCCCGGGGCCATTTTCAAAGACTCGTCGGTAAGATAAGATTGTGTCACTCGCTGTCTCTCTTCATTT
GTCGAAGAATGCTGAGGAATTTCGCGATGACGTCGGCGAGTATTTTGAAGAATGAGAATAATTTGTATTT
ATACGAAAATCAGTTAGTGGAATTTTCTACAAAAACATGTTATCTATAGATAATTTTGTTGCAAAATATG
TTGACTATGACAAAGATTGTATGTATATACCTTTAATGTATTCTCATTTTCTTATGTATTTATAATGGCA
ATGATGATACTGATGATATTTTAAGATGATGCCAGACCACAGGCTGATTTCTGCGTCTTTTGCCGAACGC
AGTGCATGTGCGGTTGTTGTTTTTTGGAATAGTTTCAATTTTCGGACTGTCCGCTTTGATTTCAGTTTCT
TGGCTTATTCAAAAAGCAAAGTAAAGCCAAAAAAGCGAGATGGCAATACCAAATGCGGCAAAACGGTAGT
GGAAGGAAAGGGGTGCGGGGCAGCGGAAGGAAGGGTGGGGCGGGGCGTGGCGGGGTCTGTGGCTGGGCGC
GACGTCACCGACGTTGGAGCCACTCCTTTGACCATGTGTGCGTGTGTGTATTATTCGTGTCTCGCCACTC
GCCGGTTGTTTTTTTCTTTTTATCTCGCTCTCTCTAGCGCCATCTCGTACGCATGCTCAACGCACCGCAT
GTTGCCGTGTCCTTTATGCGTCATTTTGGCTCGAAATAGGCAATTATTTAAACAAAGATTAGTCAACGAA
AACGCTAAAATAAATAAGTCTACAATATGGTTACTTATTGCCATGTGTGTGCAGCCAACGATAGCAACAA
AAGCAACAACACAGTGGCTTTCCCTCTTTCACTTTTTGTTTGCAAGCGCGTGCGAGCAAGACGGCACGAC
CGGCAAACGCAATTACGCTGACAAAGAGCAGACGAAGTTTTGGCCGAAAAACATCAAGGCGCCTGATACG
AATGCATTTGCAATAACAATTGCGATATTTAATATTGTTTATGAAGCTGTTTGACTTCAAAACACACAAA
AAAAAAAATAAAACAAATTATTTGAAAGAGAATTAGGAATCGGACAGCTTATCGTTACGGGCTAACAGCA
CACCGAGACGAAATAGCTTACCTGACGTCACAGCCTCTGGAAGAACTGCCGCCAAGCAGAGAGAGAGAGA
AAAAGAGGGAGAGCAGCTTAGACCGCATGTGCTTGTGTGTGAGGCGTCTCTCTCTTCGTCTCCTGTTTGC
GCAAACGCATAGACTGCACTGAGAAAATCGATTACCTATTTTTTATGAATGAATATTTGCACTATTACTA
TTCAAAACTATTAAGATAGCAATCACATTCAATAGCCAAATACTATACCACCTGAGCGATGCAACGAAAT
GATCAATTTGAGCAAAAATGCTGCATATTTAGGACGGCATCATTATAGAAATGCTTCTTGCTGTGTACTT
TTCTCTCGTCTGGCAGCTGTTTCGCCGTTATTGTTAAAACCGGCTTAAGTTAGGTGTGTTTTCTACGACT
AGTGATGCCCCTACTAGAAGATGTGTGTTGCACAAATGTCCCTGAATAACCAATTTGAAGTGCAGATAGC
AGTAAACGTAAGCTAATATGAATATTATTTAACTGTAATGTTTTAATATCGCTGGACATTACTAATAAAC
CCACTATAAACACATGTACATATGTATGTTTTGGCATACAATGAGTAGTTGGGGAAAAAATGTGTAAAAG
CACCGTGACCATCACAGCATAAAGATAACCAGCTGAAGTATCGAATATGAGTAACCCCCAAATTGAATCA
CATGCCGCAACTGATAGGACCCATGGAAGTACACTCTTCATGGCGATATACAAGACACACACAAGCACGA
ACACCCAGTTGCGGAGGAAATTCTCCGTAAATGAAAACCCAATCGGCGAACAATTCATACCCATATATGG
TAAAAGTTTTGAACGCGACTTGAGAGCGGAGAGCATTGCGGCTGATAAGGTTTTAGCGCTAAGCGGGCTT
TATAAAACGGGCTGCGGGACCAGTTTTCATATCACTACCGTTTGAGTTCTTGTGCTGTGTGGATACTCCT
CCCGACACAAAGCCGCTCCATCAGCCAGCAGTCGTCTAATCCAGAGACCCCGGATCGGGGTACCCAACAT
GGACGCACAAACACGACGACGTGAGCGTCGCGCTGAGAAACAAGCTCAATGGAAAGCTGCAAACGGTGGA
TCTCCTCCAAGCTTGAATTCTATGTACCCATACGATGTTCCAGATTACGCTATGTCCACGGAGCGTGAGC
TGGCTCCCGGTGGGCCAGCTCAGCTCCATCCGCACACGCTGCCGCTGACTTTTCCGGATCTCCAGATGAC
CTCCACCGTGGGCATCATTGGGAAAGTCTACGAGTCACAGTGGACCCCCTCGCCCACTCGGCCTCAGAGT
CCCTCTCAGGCGCAGACTAGCTTCGACACGCTCACATCACCACCAGCGCCCGGCTCGTCGGTCAATCCCA
CCGCCGTCACCAGCCCAAGTGCCCAGAATGTGGCCGCTGGTGGAGCAACTGTGGCCGGTGCAGCAGCAAC
TGCCGCCCAGGTGGCCTCCGCCTTGGGTGCCACCACCGGCAGCGTGACGCCAGCAATTGCCACCGCAACG
CCAGCCACGCAGCCGGATATGCCCGTCTTTACGTGTCCACGACGCCCGAATCTCGGACGAGAGGGTCGCC
CGATTGTGCTGCGCGCCAATCACTTCCAGGTGACAATGCCGCGTGGCTATGTGCATCACTATGACATCAA
TATACAGCCGGACAAGTGTCCGCGAAAGGTGAACCGTGAGATTATCGAGACTATGGTGCATGCCTATAGC
AAGATCTTCGGAGTGCTCAAGCCGGTGTTCGATGGTCGCAACAATCTGTATACCCGCGATCCCCTGCCCA
TTGGCAACGAGCGTCTAGAGCTGGAGGTTACTCTACCCGGCGAGGGCAAAGATCGAATCTTTCGCGTGAC
GATCAAGTGGCAGGCTCAGGTCTCGCTCTTCAATTTGGAGGAAGCTCTCGAAGGCCGCACGCGGCAGATA
CCCTATGATGCCATTTTGGCGCTCGATGTGGTCATGCGCCATCTGCCCAGCATGACGTACACGCCAGTGG
GACGTAGCTTCTTCAGTTCCCCGGAGGGTTACTACCATCCCCTGGGTGGTGGACGCGAGGTTTGGTTCGG
TTTCCATCAGAGCGCAAGGCCCTCGCAGTGGAAGATGATGCTCAATATCGATGTCTCGGCCACCGCTTTC
TACAAGGCTCAACCAGTCATTGACTTCATGTGCGAGGTGCTGGACATTCGCGACATCAACGAGCAGCGCA
AACCGCTCACCGATTCGCAGCGCGTCAAGTTCACCAAAGAAATTAAAGGCCTGAAGATCGAGATCACCCA
CTGCGGCCAGATGCGTCGCAAGTATCGTGTGTGCAACGTCACTCGCCGCCCCGCTCAGATGCAATCATTC
CCACTGCAGCTGGAGAACGGACAGACCGTAGAGTGCACCGTGGCCAAGTACTTCCTGGACAAGTACCGCA
TGAAATTGCGCTACCCGCACTTGCCCTGCCTGCAGGTTGGCCAAGAGCACAAGCACACTTACCTGCCTCT
AGAGGTGTGCAACATTGTGGCCGGACAGCGGTGCATTAAAAAGCTGACCGATATGCAGACGTCGACCATG
ATCAAGGCCACAGCTCGTTCAGCTCCGGATCGTGAGCGTGAGATTAACAACTTGGTAAAGCGCGCCGACT
TCAACAACGATTCGTATGTGCAAGAGTTTGGCCTGACCATCTCCAATTCGATGATGGAGGTACGAGGACG
CGTCTTGCCTCCTCCCAAGCTTCAGTATGGGGGACGTGTGTCTACCGGCCTCACCGGCCAGCAGCTGTTC
CCGCCACAGAACAAGGTGAGCTTGGCCTCGCCCAACCAGGGTGTATGGGATATGCGAGGCAAGCAGTTCT
TCACTGGCGTCGAGATCCGCATCTGGGCCATCGCCTGTTTTGCCCCACAGCGCACGGTGCGCGAGGATGC
GCTGCGTAATTTCACCCAGCAGCTGCAGAAGATCTCAAACGATGCAGGCATGCCGATAATTGGACAGCCG
TGCTTCTGTAAGTACGCCACCGGGCCGGATCAAGTGGAACCCATGTTCCGTTACCTGAAGATCACCTTCC
CCGGCCTGCAACTCGTCGTGGTTGTGCTGCCCGGCAAGACTCCAGTATACGCCGAGGTGGAGCGTGTAGG
TGACACCGTTCTGGGTATGGCCACCCAGTGTGTGCAGGCCAAGAACGTGAACAAGACATCGCCACAGACG
CTCTCTAATCTGTGTCTGAAGATCAACGTCAAGTTGGGCGGCATCAATTCAATTCTGGTCCCCTCCATTC
GGCCAAAGGTCTTCAATGAGCCGGTCATCTTTTTGGGTGCCGATGTGACACACCCACCAGCTGGCGACAA
CAAGAAACCATCGATTGCCGCCGTCGTGGGCTCCATGGATGCCCATCCATCGCGGTATGCCGCCACCGTT
CGCGTACAGCAGCACCGACAGGAGATCATCCAGGAGCTGAGCAGCATGGTGCGCGAGCTGTTGATCATGT
TCTACAAGTCGACGGGCGGCTACAAGCCCCACCGCATCATACTCTATCGTGACGGAGTCTCCGAGGGACA
ATTCCCACATGTCCTGCAACACGAATTGACCGCCATTCGCGAGGCCTGCATTAAGCTAGAGCCAGAGTAT
CGGCCGGGCATCACATTCATTGTGGTGCAGAAGCGCCATCACACTCGACTCTTCTGCGCGGAGAAGAAGG
AGCAGAGCGGCAAATCGGGCAATATTCCCGCAGGCACCACCGTCGATGTGGGCATCACACATCCCACCGA
ATTTGATTTCTATCTATGCAGCCATCAGGGCATCCAGGGCACCAGTCGCCCCTCGCACTACCACGTTCTG
TGGGACGACAATCACTTTGACTCGGACGAGCTGCAGTGCCTCACGTATCAGCTATGCCGTACGTACGTGC
GCTGCACCCGATCCGTCAGTATACCGGCGCCAGCCTACTACGCCCATTTAGTGGCCTTCCGTGCCAGATA
TCATCTGGTGGAGAAGGAGCACGATTCGGGCGAGGGTTCGCACCAGAGCGGCTGCTCAGAGGATCGTACG
CCAGGTGCCATGGCCAGGGCCATCACTGTGCACGCGGATACCAAGAAGGTCATGTACTTTGCCTAACTCG
AGTCTAGAGGGCCCGCGGTTCGAAGGTAAGCCTATCCCTAACCCTCTCCTCGGTCTCGATTCTACGCGTA
CCGGTCATCATCACCATCACCATTGAGTTTAAACCCGCTGATCAGCCTCGACTGTGCCTTCTAAGGCCTG
AGCTCGCTGATCAGCCTCGATCGAGGATCCAGACATGATAAGATACATTGATGAGTTTGGACAAACCACA
ACTAGAATGCAGTGAAAAAAATGCTTTATTTGTGAAATTTGTGATGCTATTGCTTTATTTGTAACCATTA
TAAGCTGCAATAAACAAGTTAACAACAACAATTGCATTCATTTTATGTTTCAGGTTCAGGGGGAGGTGTG
GGAGGTTTTTTAAAGCAAGTAAAACCTCTACAAATGTGGTATGGCTGATTATGATCAGTCGACCGATGCC
CTTGAGAGCCTTCAACCCAGTCAGCTCCTTCCGGTGGGCGCGGGGCATGACTATCGTCGCCGCACTTATG
ACTGTCTTCTTTATCATGCAACTCGTAGGACAGGTGCCGGCAGCGCTCTGGGTCATTTTCGGCGAGGACC
GCTTTCGCTGGAGCGCGACGATGATCGGCCTGTCGCTTGCGGTATTCGGAATCTTGCACGCCCTCGCTCA
AGCCTTCGTCACTGGTCCCGCCACCAAACGTTTCGGCGAGAAGCAGGCCATTATCGCCGGCATGGCGGCC
GACGCGCTGGGCTACGTCTTGCTGGCGTTCGCGACGCGAGGCTGGATGGCCTTCCCCATTATGATTCTTC
TCGCTTCCGGCGGCATCGGGATGCCCGCGTTGCAGGCCATGCTGTCCAGGCAGGTAGATGACGACCATCA
GGGACAGCTTCAAGGATCGCTCGCGGCTCTTACCAGCCAGCAAAAGGCCAGGAACCGTAAAAAGGCCGCG
TTGCTGGCGTTTTTCCATAGGCTCCGCCCCCCTGACGAGCATCACAAAAATCGACGCTCAAGTCAGAGGT
GGCGAAACCCGACAGGACTATAAAGATACCAGGCGTTTCCCCCTGGAAGCTCCCTCGTGCGCTCTCCTGT
TCCGACCCTGCCGCTTACCGGATACCTGTCCGCCTTTCTCCCTTCGGGAAGCGTGGCGCTTTCTCAATGC
TCACGCTGTAGGTATCTCAGTTCGGTGTAGGTCGTTCGCTCCAAGCTGGGCTGTGTGCACGAACCCCCCG
TTCAGCCCGACCGCTGCGCCTTATCCGGTAACTATCGTCTTGAGTCCAACCCGGTAAGACACGACTTATC
GCCACTGGCAGCAGCCACTGGTAACAGGATTAGCAGAGCGAGGTATGTAGGCGGTGCTACAGAGTTCTTG
AAGTGGTGGCCTAACTACGGCTACACTAGAAGGACAGTATTTGGTATCTGCGCTCTGCTGAAGCCAGTTA
CCTTCGGAAAAAGAGTTGGTAGCTCTTGATCCGGCAAACAAACCACCGCTGGTAGCGGTGGTTTTTTTGT
TTGCAAGCAGCAGATTACGCGCAGAAAAAAAGGATCTCAAGAAGATCCTTTGATCTTTTCTACGGGGTCT
GACGCTCAGTGGAACGAAAACTCACGTTAAGGGATTTTGGTCATGAGATTATCAAAAAGGATCTTCACCT
AGATCCTTTTAAATTAAAAATGAAGTTTTAAATCAATCTAAAGTATATATGAGTAAACTTGGTCTGACAG
TTACCAATGCTTAATCAGTGAGGCACCTATCTCAGCGATCTGTCTATTTCGTTCATCCATAGTTGCCTGA
CTCCCCGTCGTGTAGATAACTACGATACGGGAGGGCTTACCATCTGGCCCCAGTGCTGCAATGATACCGC
GAGACCCACGCTCACCGGCTCCAGATTTATCAGCAATAAACCAGCCAGCCGGAAGGGCCGAGCGCAGAAG
TGGTCCTGCAACTTTATCCGCCTCCATCCAGTCTATTAATTGTTGCCGGGAAGCTAGAGTAAGTAGTTCG
CCAGTTAATAGTTTGCGCAACGTTGTTGCCATTGCTGCAGGCATCGTGGTGTCACGCTCGTCGTTTGGTA
TGGCTTCATTCAGCTCCGGTTCCCAACGATCAAGGCGAGTTACATGATCCCCCATGTTGTGCAAAAAAGC
GGTTAGCTCCTTCGGTCCTCCGATCGTTGTCAGAAGTAAGTTGGCCGCAGTGTTATCACTCATGGTTATG
GCAGCACTGCATAATTCTCTTACTGTCATGCCATCCGTAAGATGCTTTTCTGTGACTGGTGAGTACTCAA
CCAAGTCATTCTGAGAATAGTGTATGCGGCGACCGAGTTGCTCTTGCCCGGCGTCAACACGGGATAATAC
CGCGCCACATAGCAGAACTTTAAAAGTGCTCATCATTGGAAAACGTTCTTCGGGGCGAAAACTCTCAAGG
ATCTTACCGCTGTTGAGATCCAGTTCGATGTAACCCACTCGTGCACCCAACTGATCTTCAGCATCTTTTA
CTTTCACCAGCGTTTCTGGGTGAGCAAAAACAGGAAGGCAAAATGCCGCAAAAAAGGGAATAAGGGCGAC
ACGGAAATGTTGAATACTCATACTCTTCCTTTTTCAATATTATTGAAGCATTTATCAGGGTTATTGTCTC
ATGAGCGGATACATATTTGAATGTATTTAGAAAAATAAACAAATAGGGGTTCCGCGCACATTTCCCCGAA
AAGTGCCACCTGACGTCTAAGAAACCATTATTATCATGACATTAACCTATAAAAATAGGCGTATCACGAG
GCCCTTTCGT
Features (pLannotate 1.2.2; 11 found; start..end, strand, type, name):
     56..2568    +  promoter       Ac5 promoter: Drosophila melanogaster actin 5C promoter
   2589..2654    +  CDS            N (fragment): REGN_LAMBD - Experimental evidence at protein level: Swiss-Prot protein existence level 1. Plays a role as a transcriptional antitermination factor that allows the virus to initiate its lytic phase. Activates expression of the delayed viral early genes by modifying host RNA polymerase (RNAP) into a form that is resistant to termination signals. This antitermination function requires the host NusA protein which serves to stabilize the interaction between antitermination protein N and host RNA polymerase. From Escherichia phage lambda (Bacteriophage lambda).
   2685..2711    +  CDS            3xHA (fragment): three tandem HA epitope tags
   3060..5663    +  CDS            Ago2: AGO2_RAT - Also known as Eif2c2. Experimental evidence at protein level: Swiss-Prot protein existence level 1. Required for RNA-mediated gene silencing (RNAi) by the RNA- induced silencing complex (RISC). The 'minimal RISC' appears to include AGO2 bound to a short guide RNA such as a microRNA (miRNA) or short interfering RNA (siRNA). These guide RNAs direct RISC to complementary mRNAs that are targets for RISC-mediated gene silencing. The precise mechanism of gene silencing depends on the degree of complementarity between the miRNA or siRNA and its target. Binding of RISC to a perfectly comple
   5695..5736    +  CDS            V5 tag: epitope tag from simian virus 5
   5836..5970    -  polyA_signal   SV40 poly(A) signal: SV40 polyadenylation signal
   5993..6077    -  CDS            large T antigen (fragment): large T antigen from SV40 (simian virus 40)
   6078..6548    +  CDS            TcR (fragment): tetracycline efflux protein; tet; confers resistance to tetracycline
   6592..7180    -  rep_origin     ori: high-copy-number ColE1/pMB1/pBR322/pUC origin of replication
   7351..8211    -  CDS            AmpR: β-lactamase; bla; confers resistance to ampicillin, carbenicillin, and related antibiotics
   8212..8316    -  promoter       AmpR promoter: bla
