[The description below was written by a language model from this plasmid's Addgene catalogue record and pLannotate feature annotations shown in this document.]
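Description:
pAc5.1B-lambdaN-HA-DmAGO1-K657E-siRNAres_J is an 8.4 kb insect expression plasmid for producing a tagged mutant of Drosophila melanogaster Argonaute 1 (AGO1). The catalogue lists the backbone as unknown, but the name and annotated parts are consistent with a pAc5.1-type vector. The Drosophila actin 5C (Ac5) promoter provides strong constitutive transcription in fly cells, and an SV40 polyadenylation signal lies downstream of the insert. In bacteria the plasmid is maintained through a ColE1/pUC-family origin and selected with ampicillin via the bla gene and its own promoter. The record lists it as low copy, although the origin is annotated as a high-copy type. A tetracycline-resistance fragment and a large T antigen fragment appear to be backbone remnants, and no insect-cell selection marker is annotated.

Downstream of the promoter, the open reading frame starts with a short fragment of the bacteriophage lambda N protein, followed by an HA epitope and then the AGO1 coding sequence. The automated annotation labels the insert as rat Ago2, which reflects homology rather than origin, and it covers only the conserved part of the gene. The lambda N peptide binds boxB RNA hairpins, so the fusion can be tethered to a boxB-containing reporter mRNA to assay silencing activity, while HA allows detection or immunoprecipitation. A vector-encoded V5 tag follows the insert, but the record does not show whether it is in frame and translated.

The insert carries the K657E substitution, and the record notes two non-silent differences from the reference transcript. The "siRNAres" label implies changes that make the transcript resistant to RNAi against endogenous AGO1, as used in knockdown-and-complementation experiments, though the record does not describe them. The associated publication concerns the structure of the Argonaute MID-PIWI lobe.
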