Addgene plasmid #146715: pAc5.1B-lambdaN-HA-DmAGO1-K657E-siRNAres_J
Purpose: Insect Expression of DmAGO1-K657E-siRNAres
Depositing lab: Elisa Izaurralde. Depositing organization: Max Planck Institute for Developmental Biology. Publication: Crystal structure of the MID-PIWI lobe of a eukaryotic Argonaute protein. Boland A, Huntzinger E, Schmidt S, Izaurralde E, Weichenrieder O. Proc Natl Acad Sci U S A. 2011 Jun 28;108(26):10466-71. doi: 10.1073/pnas.1103946108. Epub 2011 Jun 6. PubMed 21646546.
Backbone
  Vector backbone: Unknown
  Vector type: Insect Expression
Growth in bacteria
  Bacterial resistance: Ampicillin, 100 μg/mL
  Growth temperature: 37°C
  Growth strain: DH5alpha
  Copy number: Low Copy
Gene/Insert
  Gene/Insert name: DmAGO1-K657E-siRNAres
  Species: D. melanogaster (fly)
  Mutation: variation with 2 non silent mutations compared to the sequence given by NCBI:NM_166020.1
  Entrez Gene: AGO1 (a.k.a. Dmel_CG6671, AGO-1, Ago, Ago-1, Ago1, Agp1, CG6671, Dm Ago1, DmAgo1, Dmel\CG6671, MRE20, ago-1, ago1, ago1-1, anon-WO0257455.29, argonaute1, dAGO1, dAgo1, dmAgo1, l(2)04845, l(2)4845, l(2)k00208, l(2)k08121)
  Cloning method: Unknown
Terms and licenses: Academic/Nonprofit Terms; Industry Terms: Not Available to Industry
Depositor comments: Plasmids from this collection were made available to the research community and donated after the lab closed. Please note that the sequence provided by the depositing laboratory may be theoretical/predicted or based on Sanger sequencing results. There may be discrepancies between sequencing results obtained by Addgene and the depositor sequence. If an Addgene verified sequence is not available, please contact before placing your order to request that our lab fully sequence the plasmid.
How to cite: pAc5.1B-lambdaN-HA-DmAGO1-K657E-siRNAres_J was a gift from Elisa Izaurralde (Addgene plasmid # 146715 ; http://n2t.net/addgene:146715 ; RRID:Addgene_146715)
